>Addgene plasmid #70787 | pFOSGE_COF1G02 | depositor partial sequence | sequence record 126729 | insert
ATGGCCAAAAACACGTCCAGCAACGCGTTCCGCAAGATCGATGTGGACCAGTACAATGAGGACAACTTCC
GGGAGGATGATGGGGTGGAGAGCGCGGCAGCCGGTCCGGATGAGAGCGAGATTACGACGCTGCTGACGCA
GGGAAAATCCGTGGAGGCGCTCCTGAGTGCGCTGCAGAATGCCCCGCTGCGCTGCAAGAACCAGAATGTG
AAGGACCACGCCCTGAACATCACGCTGCGGGTGCTGCTGTCCATCAAGTCGACGCAAATGGACCAGGCCA
TCGACACCTTGGACCAGAACGACCTAATAGACGTGCTGATGAAGTACATATATCGGGGATTCGAGATCCC
CTCGGAGGGCTCCAGTGGCCACCTGCTGCAGTGGCATGAGAAGGCCTTCGCCAAGGGAGGAGTGGGCTGC
ATTGTCCGCGTGCTGTCCGACACAAATCGCGCC
