>Addgene plasmid #70787 | pFOSGE_COF1G02 | addgene partial sequence | sequence record 130780 | M13-F20 5'-TGTAAAACGACGGCCAGT-3'
ATTTTATTTTGACTGATAGTGACCTGTTCGTTGCAACAAATTGATGAGCAATGCTTTTTTATAATGCCAA
CTTTGTACAAAAAAGCAGGCTTCATGGCCAAAAACACGTCCAGCAACGCGTTCCGCAAGATCGATGTGGA
CCAGTACAATGAGGACAACTTCCGGGAGGATGATGGGGTGGAGAGCGCGGCAGCCGGTCCGGATGAGAGC
GAGATTACGACGCTGCTGACGCAGGGAAAATCCGTGGAGGCGCTCCTGAGTGCGCTGCAGAATGCCCCGC
TGCGCTGCAAGAACCAGAATGTGAAGGACCACGCCCTGAACATCACGCTGCGGGTGCTGCTGTCCATCAA
GTCGACGCAAATGGACCAGGCCATCGACACCTTGGACCAGAACGACCTAATAGACGTGCTGATGAAGTAC
ATATATCGGGGATTCGAGATCCCCTCGGAGGGCTCCAGTGGCCACCTGCTGCAGTGGCATGAGAAGGCCT
TCGCCAAGGGAGGAGTGGGCTGCATTGTCCGCGTGCTGTCCGACACAAATCGCGCCGACCCAGCTTTCTT
GTACAAAGTTGGCATTATAAGAAAGCATTGCTTATCAATTTGTTGCAACGAACAGGTCACTATCAGTCAA
AATAAAATCATTATTTG
