>Addgene plasmid #70787 | pFOSGE_COF1G02 | addgene partial sequence | sequence record 130782 | M13-Rev 5'-CAGGAAACAGCTATGACC-3'
TAATGATTTTATTTTGACTGATAGTGACCTGTTCGTTGCAACAAATTGATAAGCAATGCTTTCTTATAAT
GCCAACTTTGTACAAGAAAGCTGGGTCGGCGCGATTTGTGTCGGACAGCACGCGGACAATGCAGCCCACT
CCTCCCTTGGCGAAGGCCTTCTCATGCCACTGCAGCAGGTGGCCACTGGAGCCCTCCGAGGGGATCTCGA
ATCCCCGATATATGTACTTCATCAGCACGTCTATTAGGTCGTTCTGGTCCAAGGTGTCGATGGCCTGGTC
CATTTGCGTCGACTTGATGGACAGCAGCACCCGCAGCGTGATGTTCAGGGCGTGGTCCTTCACATTCTGG
TTCTTGCAGCGCAGCGGGGCATTCTGCAGCGCACTCAGGAGCGCCTCCACGGATTTTCCCTGCGTCAGCA
GCGTCGTAATCTCGCTCTCATCCGGACCGGCTGCCGCGCTCTCCACCCCATCATCCTCCCGGAAGTTGTC
CTCATTGTACTGGTCCACATCGATCTTGCGGAACGCGTTGCTGGACGTGTTTTTGGCCATGAAGCCTGCT
TTTTTGTACAAAGTTGGCATTATAAAAAAGCATTGCTCATCAATTTGTTGCAACGAACAGGTCACTATCA
GTCAAAATAAAATCATTATTTGGG
