[The description below was written by a language model from this plasmid's Addgene catalogue record.]
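Description:
pFOSGE_COF1G02 is a Gateway entry clone built on the Invitrogen pDONR221 donor backbone and carrying the Drosophila melanogaster gene p16-ARC (also recorded as CG9881, FBgn0031437, transcript FBtr0077694). The insert is listed as 453 bp and was introduced by Gateway cloning, which for a pDONR-type vector normally means a BP recombination that replaces the donor cassette with the fragment of interest and leaves it flanked by attL sites. The plasmid is maintained in standard E. coli (DH5alpha) as a high-copy plasmid under kanamycin selection. M13 forward and reverse primer sites on either side of the insert are recorded for sequence verification.

As an entry clone, the construct is not itself an expression vector: the record lists no promoter, tag or reporter driving the insert, and entry vectors of this type generally lack them. Its role is to serve as a sequence-verified source from which the p16-ARC fragment can be transferred by LR recombination into any compatible Gateway destination vector, which then supplies the promoter, fusion partners and host-specific elements. The associated publication concerns the context-dependent regulatory functions of transcriptional regulators, suggesting that this clone belongs to a larger collection of fly open reading frames assembled for such assays. However, the record does not state which destination vectors were used, whether the insert retains a stop codon, or whether it represents the complete coding sequence. No feature table is provided, so details of the backbone beyond the catalogue fields are not documented here.
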