Addgene plasmid #70787: pFOSGE_COF1G02
Purpose: Gateway entry clone
Depositing lab: Alexander Stark. Depositing organization: Research Institute of Molecular Pathology (IMP). Publication: Transcriptional regulators form diverse groups with context-dependent regulatory functions. Stampfel G, Kazmar T, Frank O, Wienerroither S, Reiter F, Stark A. Nature. 2015 Nov 9. doi: 10.1038/nature15545. PubMed 26550828.
Backbone
  Vector backbone: pDONR221
  Backbone manufacturer: Invitrogen
  Backbone size w/o insert (bp): 4762
  Vector type: Gateway entry vector
Growth in bacteria
  Bacterial resistance: Kanamycin, 50 μg/mL
  Growth temperature: 37°C
  Growth strain: DH5alpha
  Copy number: High Copy
Gene/Insert
  Gene/Insert name: p16-ARC (alt names: FBgn0031437; CG9881, FBtr0077694)
  Species: D. melanogaster (fly)
  Insert size (bp): 453
  Cloning method: Gateway Cloning
  Sequencing primers: 5′ M13-F20; 3′ M13R
Terms and licenses: Academic/Nonprofit Terms; Industry Terms: Not Available to Industry
How to cite: pFOSGE_COF1G02 was a gift from Alexander Stark (Addgene plasmid # 70787 ; http://n2t.net/addgene:70787 ; RRID:Addgene_70787)
